>Addgene plasmid #241269 | Ec dnaC-pET(11a) | addgene full sequence | sequence record 482112 | Addgene NGS Result
GAAGTTTTAAATCAATCTAAAGTATATATGAGTAAACTTGGTCTGACAGTTACCAATGCTTAATCAGTGA
GGCACCTATCTCAGCGATCTGTCTATTTCGTTCATCCATAGTTGCCTGACTCCCCGTCGTGTAGATAACT
ACGATACGGGAGGGCTTACCATCTGGCCCCAGTGCTGCAATGATACCGCGAGACCCACGCTCACCGGCTC
CAGATTTATCAGCAATAAACCAGCCAGCCGGAAGGGCCGAGCGCAGAAGTGGTCCTGCAACTTTATCCGC
CTCCATCCAGTCTATTAATTGTTGCCGGGAAGCTAGAGTAAGTAGTTCGCCAGTTAATAGTTTGCGCAAC
GTTGTTGCCATTGCTGCAGGCATCGTGGTGTCACGCTCGTCGTTTGGTATGGCTTCATTCAGCTCCGGTT
CCCAACGATCAAGGCGAGTTACATGATCCCCCATGTTGTGCAAAAAAGCGGTTAGCTCCTTCGGTCCTCC
GATCGTTGTCAGAAGTAAGTTGGCCGCAGTGTTATCACTCATGGTTATGGCAGCACTGCATAATTCTCTT
ACTGTCATGCCATCCGTAAGATGCTTTTCTGTGACTGGTGAGTACTCAACCAAGTCATTCTGAGAATAGT
GTATGCGGCGACCGAGTTGCTCTTGCCCGGCGTCAACACGGGATAATACCGCGCCACATAGCAGAACTTT
AAAAGTGCTCATCATTGGAAAACGTTCTTCGGGGCGAAAACTCTCAAGGATCTTACCGCTGTTGAGATCC
AGTTCGATGTAACCCACTCGTGCACCCAACTGATCTTCAGCATCTTTTACTTTCACCAGCGTTTCTGGGT
GAGCAAAAACAGGAAGGCAAAATGCCGCAAAAAAGGGAATAAGGGCGACACGGAAATGTTGAATACTCAT
ACTCTTCCTTTTTCAATATTATTGAAGCATTTATCAGGGTTATTGTCTCATGAGCGGATACATATTTGAA
TGTATTTAGAAAAATAAACAAATAGGGGTTCCGCGCACATTTCCCCGAAAAGTGCCACCTGACGTCTAAG
AAACCATTATTATCATGACATTAACCTATAAAAATAGGCGTATCACGAGGCCCTTTCGTCTTCAAGAATT
CTCATGTTTGACAGCTTATCATCGATAAGCTTTAATGCGGTAGTTTATCACAGTTAAATTGCTAACGCAG
TCAGGCACCGTGTATGAAATCTAACAATGCGCTCATCGTCATCCTCGGCACCGTCACCCTGGATGCTGTA
GGCATAGGCTTGGTTATGCCGGTACTGCCGGGCCTCTTGCGGGATATCCGGATATAGTTCCTCCTTTCAG
CAAAAAACCCCTCAAGACCCGTTTAGAGGCCCCAAGGGGTTATGCTAGTTATTGCTCAGCGGTGGCAGCA
GCCAACTCAGCTTCCTTTCGGGCTTTGTTAGCAGCCGGATCCAGGTGGAATTGTGTCGCAGTATACCGCC
AGAAACGGGGATTAATACTCTTTACCTGTTACCCGGCTACGGTAGCTATCCCAGTTGAAGATCACCCACA
AACTGTTACCCAGGCGCATACGGTCCATCACGCGTTCGCCCAGCAACTTGGTCATCTCTTCCATATTACT
GTTGGTCAGCATCCCGGTTGGGCGTTTGGAAGAAGAGCGGCGATCGACGATCTGGTTGATGATCACTTTT
TCGTATTTCGATTCGGTCTGCACGCCGATCTCATCGATCACCAGCAGATCAACGTTGCTCAGATCGTTAA
GCAGTTGTTCTTCGCTGGTACCGCTATTCCTGAAGGTATCTTTCATCGCCGACATAATATCGGCCACGGT
GATGATCAATACGGATTTACCGCGTAGCAGCAGCTCGTTGCAGATTGCCGCCGCCAGATGGTTTTTGCCG
GTTCCTGGCTTACCAGAAAAGATGAAGCTGGCGATGTTGCCGTCAAACTCTTCGACATACTGGCGCGCTT
TGCTTAACGCATTCATCTGCCCTTCACACTCAACGCGATAGTTCTCAAAGGAACAGTTCTGATGCAGTGG
ACGAATACCGGAGCGGTTAAAGGTGCGCTGCATTTTCATCGCCCGATTTTCACGTTCGAGAGCGGCGGAG
CGGATCGCTCCTTGTTCTTTTTGCCAGGCCAGTAGTTCTTCACCCGTTTTGAATGCGGGTTTGATATGGG
CAGGCATCATTTTTTGCAGGCGTTGCATCAGGTCGCCAACGTTTTTCATATATATCTCCTTCTTAAAGTT
AAACAAAATTATTTCTAGAGGGGAATTGTTATCCGCTCACAATTCCCCTATAGTGAGTCGTATTAATTTC
GCGGGATCGAGATCTCGATCCTCTACGCCGGACGCATCGTGGCCGGCATCACCGGCGCCACAGGTGCGGT
TGCTGGCGCCTATATCGCCGACATCACCGATGGGGAAGATCGGGCTCGCCACTTCGGGCTCATGAGCGCT
TGTTTCGGCGTGGGTATGGTGGCAGGCCCCGTGGCCGGGGGACTGTTGGGCGCCATCTCCTTGCATGCAC
CATTCCTTGCGGCGGCGGTGCTCAACGGCCTCAACCTACTACTGGGCTGCTTCCTAATGCAGGAGTCGCA
TAAGGGAGAGCGTCGAGATCCCGGACACCATCGAATGGCGCAAAACCTTTCGCGGTATGGCATGATAGCG
CCCGGAAGAGAGTCAATTCAGGGTGGTGAATGTGAAACCAGTAACGTTATACGATGTCGCAGAGTATGCC
GGTGTCTCTTATCAGACCGTTTCCCGCGTGGTGAACCAGGCCAGCCACGTTTCTGCGAAAACGCGGGAAA
AAGTGGAAGCGGCGATGGCGGAGCTGAATTACATTCCCAACCGCGTGGCACAACAACTGGCGGGCAAACA
GTCGTTGCTGATTGGCGTTGCCACCTCCAGTCTGGCCCTGCACGCGCCGTCGCAAATTGTCGCGGCGATT
AAATCTCGCGCCGATCAACTGGGTGCCAGCGTGGTGGTGTCGATGGTAGAACGAAGCGGCGTCGAAGCCT
GTAAAGCGGCGGTGCACAATCTTCTCGCGCAACGCGTCAGTGGGCTGATCATTAACTATCCGCTGGATGA
CCAGGATGCCATTGCTGTGGAAGCTGCCTGCACTAATGTTCCGGCGTTATTTCTTGATGTCTCTGACCAG
ACACCCATCAACAGTATTATTTTCTCCCATGAAGACGGTACGCGACTGGGCGTGGAGCATCTGGTCGCAT
TGGGTCACCAGCAAATCGCGCTGTTAGCGGGCCCATTAAGTTCTGTCTCGGCGCGTCTGCGTCTGGCTGG
CTGGCATAAATATCTCACTCGCAATCAAATTCAGCCGATAGCGGAACGGGAAGGCGACTGGAGTGCCATG
TCCGGTTTTCAACAAACCATGCAAATGCTGAATGAGGGCATCGTTCCCACTGCGATGCTGGTTGCCAACG
ATCAGATGGCGCTGGGCGCAATGCGCGCCATTACCGAGTCCGGGCTGCGCGTTGGTGCGGATATCTCGGT
AGTGGGATACGACGATACCGAAGACAGCTCATGTTATATCCCGCCGTTAACCACCATCAAACAGGATTTT
CGCCTGCTGGGGCAAACCAGCGTGGACCGCTTGCTGCAACTCTCTCAGGGCCAGGCGGTGAAGGGCAATC
AGCTGTTGCCCGTCTCACTGGTGAAAAGAAAAACCACCCTGGCGCCCAATACGCAAACCGCCTCTCCCCG
CGCGTTGGCCGATTCATTAATGCAGCTGGCACGACAGGTTTCCCGACTGGAAAGCGGGCAGTGAGCGCAA
CGCAATTAATGTAAGTTAGCTCACTCATTAGGCACCGGGATCTCGACCGATGCCCTTGAGAGCCTTCAAC
CCAGTCAGCTCCTTCCGGTGGGCGCGGGGCATGACTATCGTCGCCGCACTTATGACTGTCTTCTTTATCA
TGCAACTCGTAGGACAGGTGCCGGCAGCGCTCTGGGTCATTTTCGGCGAGGACCGCTTTCGCTGGAGCGC
GACGATGATCGGCCTGTCGCTTGCGGTATTCGGAATCTTGCACGCCCTCGCTCAAGCCTTCGTCACTGGT
CCCGCCACCAAACGTTTCGGCGAGAAGCAGGCCATTATCGCCGGCATGGCGGCCGACGCGCTGGGCTACG
TCTTGCTGGCGTTCGCGACGCGAGGCTGGATGGCCTTCCCCATTATGATTCTTCTCGCTTCCGGCGGCAT
CGGGATGCCCGCGTTGCAGGCCATGCTGTCCAGGCAGGTAGATGACGACCATCAGGGACAGCTTCAAGGA
TCGCTCGCGGCTCTTACCAGCCTAACTTCGATCATTGGACCGCTGATCGTCACGGCGATTTATGCCGCCT
CGGCGAGCACATGGAACGGGTTGGCATGGATTGTAGGCGCCGCCCTATACCTTGTCTGCCTCCCCGCGTT
GCGTCGCGGTGCATGGAGCCGGGCCACCTCGACCTGAATGGAAGCCGGCGGCACCTCGCTAACGGATTCA
CCACTCCAAGAATTGGAGCCAATCAATTCTTGCGGAGAACTGTGAATGCGCAAACCAACCCTTGGCAGAA
CATATCCATCGCGTCCGCCATCTCCAGCAGCCGCACGCGGCGCATCTCGGGCAGCGTTGGGTCCTGGCCA
CGGGTGCGCATGATCGTGCTCCTGTCGTTGAGGACCCGGCTAGGCTGGCGGGGTTGCCTTACTGGTTAGC
AGAATGAATCACCGATACGCGAGCGAACGTGAAGCGACTGCTGCTGCAAAACGTCTGCGACCTGAGCAAC
AACATGAATGGTCTTCGGTTTCCGTGTTTCGTAAAGTCTGGAAACGCGGAAGTCAGCGCCCTGCACCATT
ATGTTCCGGATCTGCATCGCAGGATGCTGCTGGCTACCCTGTGGAACACCTACATCTGTATTAACGAAGC
GCTGGCATTGACCCTGAGTGATTTTTCTCTGGTCCCGCCGCATCCATACCGCCAGTTGTTTACCCTCACA
ACGTTCCAGTAACCGGGCATGTTCATCATCAGTAACCCGTATCGTGAGCATCCTCTCTCGTTTCATCGGT
ATCATTACCCCCATGAACAGAAATCCCCCTTACACGGAGGCATCAGTGACCAAACAGGAAAAAACCGCCC
TTAACATGGCCCGCTTTATCAGAAGCCAGACATTAACGCTTCTGGAGAAACTCAACGAGCTGGACGCGGA
TGAACAGGCAGACATCTGTGAATCGCTTCACGACCACGCTGATGAGCTTTACCGCAGCTGCCTCGCGCGT
TTCGGTGATGACGGTGAAAACCTCTGACACATGCAGCTCCCGGAGACGGTCACAGCTTGTCTGTAAGCGG
ATGCCGGGAGCAGACAAGCCCGTCAGGGCGCGTCAGCGGGTGTTGGCGGGTGTCGGGGCGCAGCCATGAC
CCAGTCACGTAGCGATAGCGGAGTGTATACTGGCTTAACTATGCGGCATCAGAGCAGATTGTACTGAGAG
TGCACCATTGCGGTGTGAAATACCGCACAGATGCGTAAGGAGAAAATACCGCATCAGGCGCTCTTCCGCT
TCCTCGCTCACTGACTCGCTGCGCTCGGTCGTTCGGCTGCGGCGAGCGGTATCAGCTCACTCAAAGGCGG
TAATACGGTTATCCACAGAATCAGGGGATAACGCAGGAAAGAACATGTGAGCAAAAGGCCAGCAAAAGGC
CAGGAACCGTAAAAAGGCCGCGTTGCTGGCGTTTTTCCATAGGCTCCGCCCCCCTGACGAGCATCACAAA
AATCGACGCTCAAGTCAGAGGTGGCGAAACCCGACAGGACTATAAAGATACCAGGCGTTTCCCCCTGGAA
GCTCCCTCGTGCGCTCTCCTGTTCCGACCCTGCCGCTTACCGGATACCTGTCCGCCTTTCTCCCTTCGGG
AAGCGTGGCGCTTTCTCATAGCTCACGCTGTAGGTATCTCAGTTCGGTGTAGGTCGTTCGCTCCAAGCTG
GGCTGTGTGCACGAACCCCCCGTTCAGCCCGACCGCTGCGCCTTATCCGGTAACTATCGTCTTGAGTCCA
ACCCGGTAAGACACGACTTATCGCCACTGGCAGCAGCCACTGGTAACAGGATTAGCAGAGCGAGGTATGT
AGGCGGTGCTACAGAGTTCTTGAAGTGGTGGCCTAACTACGGCTACACTAGAAGGACAGTATTTGGTATC
TGCGCTCTGCTGAAGCCAGTTACCTTCGGAAAAAGAGTTGGTAGCTCTTGATCCGGCAAACAAACCACCG
CTGGTAGCGGTGGTTTTTTTGTTTGCAAGCAGCAGATTACGCGCAGAAAAAAAGGATCTCAAGAAGATCC
TTTGATCTTTTCTACGGGGTCTGACGCTCAGTGGAACGAAAACTCACGTTAAGGGATTTTGGTCATGAGA
TTATCAAAAAGGATCTTCACCTAGATCCTTTTAAATTAAAAAT
Features (pLannotate 1.2.2; 19 found; start..end, strand, type, name):
     50..910     -  CDS            AmpR: β-lactamase; bla; confers resistance to ampicillin, carbenicillin, and related antibiotics
    911..1015    -  promoter       AmpR promoter: bla
   1128..1156    +  promoter       tet promoter: E. coli promoter for tetracycline efflux protein gene
   1204..1308    +  CDS            TcR (fragment): tetracycline efflux protein; tet; confers resistance to tetracycline
   1331..1378    -  terminator     T7 terminator: transcription terminator for bacteriophage T7 RNA polymerase
   1386..1435    -  CDS            SET1 (fragment): solubility-enhancement tag derived from T7 phage gene 10B
   1485..2219    -  CDS            dnaC: DNAC_ECOLI - Also known as dnaD. Experimental evidence at protein level: Swiss-Prot protein existence level 1. This protein is required for chromosomal replication. It forms, in concert with DnaB protein and other prepriming proteins DnaT, N, N', N'' a prepriming protein complex on the specific site of the template DNA recognized by protein N'. From Escherichia coli (strain K12).
   2225..2247    -  RBS            RBS: efficient ribosome binding site from bacteriophage T7 gene 10 (Olins and Rangwala, 1989)
   2262..2286    -  protein_bind   lac operator: The lac repressor binds to the lac operator to inhibit transcription in E. coli. This inhibition can be relieved by adding lactose or isopropyl-β-D-thiogalactopyranoside (IPTG). lac repressor encoded by lacI
   2287..2305    -  promoter       T7 promoter: promoter for bacteriophage T7 RNA polymerase
   2327..2606    +  CDS            TcR (fragment): tetracycline efflux protein; tet; confers resistance to tetracycline
   2614..2691    +  promoter       lacI promoter: lacI
   2692..3774    +  CDS            lacI: lac repressor; lacI; The lac repressor binds to the lac operator to inhibit transcription in E. coli. This inhibition can be relieved by adding lactose or isopropyl-β-D-thiogalactopyranoside (IPTG).
   3787..3808    +  protein_bind   CAP binding site: CAP binding activates transcription in the presence of cAMP. E. coli catabolite activator protein
   3823..4447    +  CDS            TcR (fragment): tetracycline efflux protein; tet; confers resistance to tetracycline
   4689..5069    -  CDS            YPB1_ECOLX: Protein predicted: Swiss-Prot protein existence level 4. From Escherichia coli.
   5086..5277    +  CDS            rop: Rop protein, which maintains plasmids at low copy number; rop
   5379..5518    +  misc_feature   bom: basis of mobility region from pBR322
   5704..6292    -  rep_origin     ori: high-copy-number ColE1/pMB1/pBR322/pUC origin of replication
