[The description below was written by a language model from this plasmid's Addgene catalogue record and pLannotate feature annotations shown in this document.]
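Description:
Ec dnaC-pET(11a) is a bacterial expression plasmid of about 6.4 kb, built on the pET-11a backbone for over-producing the Escherichia coli DnaC protein in E. coli. DnaC is required for chromosomal replication and acts together with the DnaB helicase and other prepriming proteins during assembly of the prepriming complex. The plasmid replicates from a ColE1/pBR322-type origin and retains the rop gene and bom region, consistent with its listing as low copy. Selection is by ampicillin through the β-lactamase gene and its own promoter. Several annotated tetracycline-resistance fragments and a tet promoter are non-functional remnants of the pBR322 ancestry, interrupted by the expression cassette and the lacI region.

The dnaC open reading frame lies downstream of a T7 promoter fused to a lac operator, with the efficient T7 gene 10 ribosome binding site just upstream of the coding sequence and a T7 terminator after it. A plasmid-borne lacI gene with its own promoter supplies lac repressor, which holds the T7lac promoter off until lactose or IPTG is added. Expression therefore needs a host that provides T7 RNA polymerase, whereas in a cloning strain such as DH5alpha the plasmid is merely propagated. No affinity or epitope tag is annotated on dnaC. The short fragment of T7 gene 10-derived sequence between the insert and the terminator appears to be residual vector sequence rather than a fusion partner, although the record does not state this. The insert was placed by restriction cloning, but the sites used are not recorded. The plasmid is suited to producing recombinant DnaC.
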