Addgene plasmid #241269: Ec dnaC-pET(11a)
Purpose: Over-express Ec dnaC subunit in E. coli
Depositing lab: Michael O'Donnell. Depositing organization: Rockefeller University.
Backbone
  Vector backbone: pET(11a)
  Vector type: Bacterial Expression
Growth in bacteria
  Bacterial resistance: Ampicillin, 100 μg/mL
  Growth temperature: 37°C
  Growth strain: DH5alpha
  Copy number: Low Copy
Gene/Insert
  Gene/Insert name: dnaC
  Species: E. coli
  Cloning method: Restriction Enzyme; 5′ cloning site Unknown (unknown if destroyed)
Terms and licenses: Academic/Nonprofit Terms; Industry Terms: Not Available to Industry
How to cite: Ec dnaC-pET(11a) was a gift from Michael O'Donnell (Addgene plasmid # 241269 ; http://n2t.net/addgene:241269 ; RRID:Addgene_241269)
